>Addgene plasmid #183881 | pX459-HypaCas9-mR2-H2BC11_sgRNA | addgene full sequence | sequence record 362407 | Addgene NGS Result
GAGGGCCTATTTCCCATGATTCCTTCATATTTGCATATACGATACAAGGCTGTTAGAGAGATAATTGGAA
TTAATTTGACTGTAAACACAAAGATATTAGTACAAAATACGTGACGTAGAAAGTAATAATTTCTTGGGTA
GTTTGCAGTTTTAAAATTATGTTTTAAAATGGACTATCATATGCTTACCGTAACTTGAAAGTATTTCGAT
TTCTTGGCTTTATATATCTTGTGGAAAGGACGAAACACCGACTCACTGTTTACTTAGCGCGTTTTAGAGC
TAGAAATAGCAAGTTAAAATAAGGCTAGTCCGTTATCAACTTGAAAAAGTGGCACCGAGTCGGTGCTTTT
TTGTTTTAGAGCTAGAAATAGCAAGTTAAAATAAGGCTAGTCCGTTTTTAGCGCGTGCGCCAATTCTGCA
GACAAATGGCTCTAGAGGTACCCGTTACATAACTTACGGTAAATGGCCCGCCTGGCTGACCGCCCAACGA
CCCCCGCCCATTGACGTCAATAGTAACGCCAATAGGGACTTTCCATTGACGTCAATGGGTGGAGTATTTA
CGGTAAACTGCCCACTTGGCAGTACATCAAGTGTATCATATGCCAAGTACGCCCCCTATTGACGTCAATG
ACGGTAAATGGCCCGCCTGGCATTGTGCCCAGTACATGACCTTATGGGACTTTCCTACTTGGCAGTACAT
CTACGTATTAGTCATCGCTATTACCATGGTCGAGGTGAGCCCCACGTTCTGCTTCACTCTCCCCATCTCC
CCCCCCTCCCCACCCCCAATTTTGTATTTATTTATTTTTTAATTATTTTGTGCAGCGATGGGGGCGGGGG
GGGGGGGGGGGCGSGCGCCRGGSGGGGSGGGGSGGGGSGRGGGGSGGGGCGGGGCGAGGCGGAGAGGTGC
GGCGGCAGCCAATCAGAGCGGCGCGCTCCGAAAGTTTCCTTTTATGGCGAGGCGGCGGCGGCGGCGGCCC
TATAAAAAGCGAAGCGCGCGGCGGGCGGGAGTCGCTGCGCGCTGCCTTCGCCCCGTGCCCCGCTCCGCCG
CCGCCTCGCGCCGCCCGCCCCGGCTCTGACTGACCGCGTTACTCCCACAGGTGAGCGGGCGGGACGGCCC
TTCTCCTCCGGGCTGTAATTAGCTGAGCAAGAGGTAAGGGTTTAAGGGATGGTTGGTTGGTGGGGTATTA
ATGTTTAATTACCTGGAGCACCTGCCTGAAATCACTTTTTTTCAGGTTGGACCGGTGCCACCATGGACTA
TAAGGACCACGACGGAGACTACAAGGATCATGATATTGATTACAAAGACGATGACGATAAGATGGCCCCA
AAGAAGAAGCGGAAGGTCGGTATCCACGGAGTCCCAGCAGCCGACAAGAAGTACAGCATCGGCCTGGACA
TCGGCACCAACTCTGTGGGCTGGGCCGTGATCACCGACGAGTACAAGGTGCCCAGCAAGAAATTCAAGGT
GCTGGGCAACACCGACCGGCACAGCATCAAGAAGAACCTGATCGGAGCCCTGCTGTTCGACAGCGGCGAA
ACAGCCGAGGCCACCCGGCTGAAGAGAACCGCCAGAAGAAGATACACCAGACGGAAGAACCGGATCTGCT
ATCTGCAAGAGATCTTCAGCAACGAGATGGCCAAGGTGGACGACAGCTTCTTCCACAGACTGGAAGAGTC
CTTCCTGGTGGAAGAGGATAAGAAGCACGAGCGGCACCCCATCTTCGGCAACATCGTGGACGAGGTGGCC
TACCACGAGAAGTACCCCACCATCTACCACCTGAGAAAGAAACTGGTGGACAGCACCGACAAGGCCGACC
TGCGGCTGATCTATCTGGCCCTGGCCCACATGATCAAGTTCCGGGGCCACTTCCTGATCGAGGGCGACCT
GAACCCCGACAACAGCGACGTGGACAAGCTGTTCATCCAGCTGGTGCAGACCTACAACCAGCTGTTCGAG
GAAAACCCCATCAACGCCAGCGGCGTGGACGCCAAGGCCATCCTGTCTGCCAGACTGAGCAAGAGCAGAC
GGCTGGAAAATCTGATCGCCCAGCTGCCCGGCGAGAAGAAGAATGGCCTGTTCGGAAACCTGATTGCCCT
GAGCCTGGGCCTGACCCCCAACTTCAAGAGCAACTTCGACCTGGCCGAGGATGCCAAACTGCAGCTGAGC
AAGGACACCTACGACGACGACCTGGACAACCTGCTGGCCCAGATCGGCGACCAGTACGCCGACCTGTTTC
TGGCCGCCAAGAACCTGTCCGACGCCATCCTGCTGAGCGACATCCTGAGAGTGAACACCGAGATCACCAA
GGCCCCCCTGAGCGCCTCTATGATCAAGAGATACGACGAGCACCACCAGGACCTGACCCTGCTGAAAGCT
CTCGTGCGGCAGCAGCTGCCTGAGAAGTACAAAGAGATTTTCTTCGACCAGAGCAAGAACGGCTACGCCG
GCTACATTGACGGCGGAGCCAGCCAGGAAGAGTTCTACAAGTTCATCAAGCCCATCCTGGAAAAGATGGA
CGGCACCGAGGAACTGCTCGTGAAGCTGAACAGAGAGGACCTGCTGCGGAAGCAGCGGACCTTCGACAAC
GGCAGCATCCCCCACCAGATCCACCTGGGAGAGCTGCACGCCATTCTGCGGCGGCAGGAAGATTTTTACC
CATTCCTGAAGGACAACCGGGAAAAGATCGAGAAGATCCTGACCTTCCGCATCCCCTACTACGTGGGCCC
TCTGGCCAGGGGAAACAGCAGATTCGCCTGGATGACCAGAAAGAGCGAGGAAACCATCACCCCCTGGAAC
TTCGAGGAAGTGGTGGACAAGGGCGCTTCCGCCCAGAGCTTCATCGAGCGGATGACCAACTTCGATAAGA
ACCTGCCCAACGAGAAGGTGCTGCCCAAGCACAGCCTGCTGTACGAGTACTTCACCGTGTATAACGAGCT
GACCAAAGTGAAATACGTGACCGAGGGAATGAGAAAGCCCGCCTTCCTGAGCGGCGAGCAGAAAAAGGCC
ATCGTGGACCTGCTGTTCAAGACCAACCGGAAAGTGACCGTGAAGCAGCTGAAAGAGGACTACTTCAAGA
AAATCGAGTGCTTCGACTCCGTGGAAATCTCCGGCGTGGAAGATCGGTTCAACGCCTCCCTGGGCACATA
CCACGATCTGCTGAAAATTATCAAGGACAAGGACTTCCTGGACAATGAGGAAAACGAGGACATTCTGGAA
GATATCGTGCTGACCCTGACACTGTTTGAGGACAGAGAGATGATCGAGGAACGGCTGAAAACCTATGCCC
ACCTGTTCGACGACAAAGTGATGAAGCAGCTGAAGCGGCGGAGATACACCGGCTGGGGCAGGCTGAGCCG
GAAGCTGATCAACGGCATCCGGGACAAGCAGTCCGGCAAGACAATCCTGGATTTCCTGAAGTCCGACGGC
TTCGCCAACAGAGCCTTCGCGGCGCTGATCGCCGACGACAGCCTGACCTTTAAAGAGGACATCCAGAAAG
CCCAGGTGTCCGGCCAGGGCGATAGCCTGCACGAGCACATTGCCAATCTGGCCGGCAGCCCCGCCATTAA
GAAGGGCATCCTGCAGACAGTGAAGGTGGTGGACGAGCTCGTGAAAGTGATGGGCCGGCACAAGCCCGAG
AACATCGTGATCGAAATGGCCAGAGAGAACCAGACCACCCAGAAGGGACAGAAGAACAGCCGCGAGAGAA
TGAAGCGGATCGAAGAGGGCATCAAAGAGCTGGGCAGCCAGATCCTGAAAGAACACCCCGTGGAAAACAC
CCAGCTGCAGAACGAGAAGCTGTACCTGTACTACCTGCAGAATGGGCGGGATATGTACGTGGACCAGGAA
CTGGACATCAACCGGCTGTCCGACTACGATGTGGACCATATCGTGCCTCAGAGCTTTCTGAAGGACGACT
CCATCGACAACAAGGTGCTGACCAGAAGCGACAAGAACCGGGGCAAGAGCGACAACGTGCCCTCCGAAGA
GGTCGTGAAGAAGATGAAGAACTACTGGCGGCAGCTGCTGAACGCCAAGCTGATTACCCAGAGAAAGTTC
GACAATCTGACCAAGGCCGAGAGAGGCGGCCTGAGCGAACTGGATAAGGCCGGCTTCATCAAGAGACAGC
TGGTGGAAACCCGGCAGATCACAAAGCACGTGGCACAGATCCTGGACTCCCGGATGAACACTAAGTACGA
CGAGAATGACAAGCTGATCCGGGAAGTGAAAGTGATCACCCTGAAGTCCAAGCTGGTGTCCGATTTCCGG
AAGGATTTCCAGTTTTACAAAGTGCGCGAGATCAACAACTACCACCACGCCCACGACGCCTACCTGAACG
CCGTCGTGGGAACCGCCCTGATCAAAAAGTACCCTAAGCTGGAAAGCGAGTTCGTGTACGGCGACTACAA
GGTGTACGACGTGCGGAAGATGATCGCCAAGAGCGAGCAGGAAATCGGCAAGGCTACCGCCAAGTACTTC
TTCTACAGCAACATCATGAACTTTTTCAAGACCGAGATTACCCTGGCCAACGGCGAGATCCGGAAGCGGC
CTCTGATCGAGACAAACGGCGAAACCGGGGAGATCGTGTGGGATAAGGGCCGGGATTTTGCCACCGTGCG
GAAAGTGCTGAGCATGCCCCAAGTGAATATCGTGAAAAAGACCGAGGTGCAGACAGGCGGCTTCAGCAAA
GAGTCTATCCTGCCCAAGAGGAACAGCGATAAGCTGATCGCCAGAAAGAAGGACTGGGACCCTAAGAAGT
ACGGCGGCTTCGACAGCCCCACCGTGGCCTATTCTGTGCTGGTGGTGGCCAAAGTGGAAAAGGGCAAGTC
CAAGAAACTGAAGAGTGTGAAAGAGCTGCTGGGGATCACCATCATGGAAAGAAGCAGCTTCGAGAAGAAT
CCCATCGACTTTCTGGAAGCCAAGGGCTACAAAGAAGTGAAAAAGGACCTGATCATCAAGCTGCCTAAGT
ACTCCCTGTTCGAGCTGGAAAACGGCCGGAAGAGAATGCTGGCCTCTGCCGGCGAACTGCAGAAGGGAAA
CGAACTGGCCCTGCCCTCCAAATATGTGAACTTCCTGTACCTGGCCAGCCACTATGAGAAGCTGAAGGGC
TCCCCCGAGGATAATGAGCAGAAACAGCTGTTTGTGGAACAGCACAAGCACTACCTGGACGAGATCATCG
AGCAGATCAGCGAGTTCTCCAAGAGAGTGATCCTGGCCGACGCTAATCTGGACAAAGTGCTGTCCGCCTA
CAACAAGCACCGGGATAAGCCCATCAGAGAGCAGGCCGAGAATATCATCCACCTGTTTACCCTGACCAAT
CTGGGAGCCCCTGCCGCCTTCAAGTACTTTGACACCACCATCGACCGGAAGAGGTACACCAGCACCAAAG
AGGTGCTGGACGCCACCCTGATCCACCAGAGCATCACCGGCCTGTACGAGACACGGATCGACCTGTCTCA
GCTGGGAGGCGACAAAAGGCCGGCGGCCACGAAAAAGGCCGGCCAGGCAAAAAAGAAAAAGGAATTCGGC
AGTGGAGCTACTAACTTCAGCCTGCTGAAGCAGGCTGGAGACGTGGAGGAGAACCCTGGACCTATGGTGT
CTAAGGGCGAAGAGCTGATCAAGGAAAATATGCGTATGAAGGTGGTCATGGAAGGTTCGGTCAACGGCCA
CCAATTCAAATGCACAGGTGAAGGAGAAGGCAATCCGTACATGGGAACTCAAACCATGAGGATCAAAGTC
ATCGAGGGAGGACCCCTGCCATTTGCCTTTGACATTCTTGCCACGTCGTTCATGTATGGCAGCCGTACTT
TTATCAAGTACCCGAAAGGCATTCCTGATTTCTTTAAACAGTCCTTTCCTGAGGGTTTTACTTGGGAAAG
AGTTACGAGATACGAAGATGGTGGAGTCGTCACCGTCATGCAGGACACCAGCCTTGAGGATGGCTGTCTC
GTTTACCACGTCCAAGTCAGAGGGGTAAACTTTCCCTCCAATGGTCCCGTGATGCAGAAGAAAACCAAGG
GTTGGGAGCCTAATACAGAGATGATGTATCCAGCAGATGGTGGTCTGAGGGGATACACTCATATGGCACT
GAAAGTTGATGGTGGTGGCCATCTGTCTTGCTCTTTCGTAACAACTTACAGGTCAAAAAAGACCGTCGGG
AACATCAAGATGCCCGGTATCCATGCCGTTGATCACCGCCTGGAAAGGTTAGAGGAAAGTGACAATGAAA
TGTTCGTAGTACAACGCGAACACGCAGTTGCCAAGTTCGCCGGGCTTGGTGGTGGGATGGACGAGCTGTA
CAAGGGCAGTGGAGAGGGCAGAGGAAGTCTGCTAACATGCGGTGACGTCGAGGAGAATCCTGGCCCAATG
ACCGAGTACAAGCCCACGGTGCGCCTCGCCACCCGCGACGACGTCCCCAGGGCCGTACGCACCCTCGCCG
CCGCGTTCGCCGACTACCCCGCCACGCGCCACACCGTCGATCCGGACCGCCACATCGAGCGGGTCACCGA
GCTGCAAGAACTCTTCCTCACGCGCGTCGGGCTCGACATCGGCAAGGTGTGGGTCGCGGACGACGGCGCC
GCGGTGGCGGTCTGGACCACGCCGGAGAGCGTCGAAGCGGGGGCGGTGTTCGCCGAGATCGGCCCGCGCA
TGGCCGAGTTGAGCGGTTCCCGGCTGGCCGCGCAGCAACAGATGGAAGGCCTCCTGGCGCCGCACCGGCC
CAAGGAGCCCGCGTGGTTCCTGGCCACCGTCGGAGTCTCGCCCGACCACCAGGGCAAGGGTCTGGGCAGC
GCCGTCGTGCTCCCCGGAGTGGAGGCGGCCGAGCGCGCCGGGGTGCCCGCCTTCCTGGAGACCTCCGCGC
CCCGCAACCTCCCCTTCTACGAGCGGCTCGGCTTCACCGTCACCGCCGACGTCGAGGTGCCCGAAGGACC
GCGCACCTGGTGCATGACCCGCAAGCCCGGTGCCTGAGAATTCTAACTAGAGCTCGCTGATCAGCCTCGA
CTGTGCCTTCTAGTTGCCAGCCATCTGTTGTTTGCCCCTCCCCCGTGCCTTCCTTGACCCTGGAAGGTGC
CACTCCCACTGTCCTTTCCTAATAAAATGAGGAAATTGCATCGCATTGTCTGAGTAGGTGTCATTCTATT
CTGGGGGGTGGGGTGGGGCAGGACAGCAAGGGGGAGGATTGGGAAGAGAATAGCAGGCATGCTGGGGAGC
GGCCGCAGGAACCCCTAGTGATGGAGTTGGCCACTCCCTCTCTGCGCGCTCGCTCGCTCACTGAGGCCGG
GCGACCAAAGGTCGCCCGACGCCCGGGCTTTGCCCGGGCGGCCTCAGTGAGCGAGCGAGCGCGCAGCTGC
CTGCAGGGGCGCCTGATGCGGTATTTTCTCCTTACGCATCTGTGCGGTATTTCACACCGCATA
[95 nt withheld, positions 7414-7508]
T
[46 nt withheld, positions 7510-7555]
C
[141 nt withheld, positions 7557-7697]
CCTTTGACGTTGGAGTCCACGTTCTTT
[37 nt withheld, positions 7725-7761]
ACTCTATCTCGGGCTATTCTTTTGATTTATAAGGGATTTTGCCGATTTCGGTCTATTGGTTAAAAAATGA
GCTGATTTAACAAAAATTTAACGCGAATTTTAACAAAATATTAACGTTTACAATTTTATGGTGCACTCTC
AGTACAATCTGCTCTGATGCCGCATAGTTAAGCCAGCCCCGACACCCGCCAACACCCGCTGACGCGCCCT
GACGGGCTTGTCTGCTCCCGGCATCCGCTTACAGACAAGCTGTGACCGTCTCCGGGAGCTGCATGTGTCA
GAGGTTTTCACCGTCATCACCGAAACGCGCGAGACGAAAGGGCCTCGTGATACGCCTATTTTTATAGGTT
AATGTCATGATAATAATGGTTTCTTAGACGTCAGGTGGCACTTTTCGGGGAAATGTGCGCGGAACCCCTA
TTTGTTTATTTTTCTAAATACATTCAAATATGTATCCGCTCATGAGACAATAACCCTGATAAATGCTTCA
ATAATATTGAAAAAGGAAGAGTATGAGTATTCAACATTTCCGTGTCGCCCTTATTCCCTTTTTTGCGGCA
TTTTGCCTTCCTGTTTTTGCTCACCCAGAAACGCTGGTGAAAGTAAAAGATGCTGAAGATCAGTTGGGTG
CACGAGTGGGTTACATCGAACTGGATCTCAACAGCGGTAAGATCCTTGAGAGTTTTCGCCCCGAAGAACG
TTTTCCAATGATGAGCACTTTTAAAGTTCTGCTATGTGGCGCGGTATTATCCCGTATTGACGCCGGGCAA
GAGCAACTCGGTCGCCGCATACACTATTCTCAGAATGACTTGGTTGAGTACTCACCAGTCACAGAAAAGC
ATCTTACGGATGGCATGACAGTAAGAGAATTATGCAGTGCTGCCATAACCATGAGTGATAACACTGCGGC
CAACTTACTTCTGACAACGATCGGAGGACCGAAGGAGCTAACCGCTTTTTTGCACAACATGGGGGATCAT
GTAACTCGCCTTGATCGTTGGGAACCGGAGCTGAATGAAGCCATACCAAACGACGAGCGTGACACCACGA
TGCCTGTAGCAATGGCAACAACGTTGCGCAAACTATTAACTGGCGAACTACTTACTCTAGCTTCCCGGCA
ACAATTAATAGACTGGATGGAGGCGGATAAAGTTGCAGGACCACTTCTGCGCTCGGCCCTTCCGGCTGGC
TGGTTTATTGCTGATAAATCTGGAGCCGGTGAGCGTGGAAGCCGCGGTATCATTGCAGCACTGGGGCCAG
ATGGTAAGCCCTCCCGTATCGTAGTTATCTACACGACGGGGAGTCAGGCAACTATGGATGAACGAAATAG
ACAGATCGCTGAGATAGGTGCCTCACTGATTAAGCATTGGTAACTGTCAGACCAAGTTTACTCATATATA
CTTTAGATTGATTTAAAACTTCATTTTTAATTTAAAAGGATCTAGGTGAAGATCCTTTTTGATAATCTCA
TGACCAAAATCCCTTAACGTGAGTTTTCGTTCCACTGAGCGTCAGACCCCGTAGAAAAGATCAAAGGATC
TTCTTGAGATCCTTTTTTTCTGCGCGTAATCTGCTGCTTGCAAACAAAAAAACCACCGCTACCAGCGGTG
GTTTGTTTGCCGGATCAAGAGCTACCAACTCTTTTTCCGAAGGTAACTGGCTTCAGCAGAGCGCAGATAC
CAAATACTGTTCTTCTAGTGTAGCCGTAGTTAGGCCACCACTTCAAGAACTCTGTAGCACCGCCTACATA
CCTCGCTCTGCTAATCCTGTTACCAGTGGCTGCTGCCAGTGGCGATAAGTCGTGTCTTACCGGGTTGGAC
TCAAGACGATAGTTACCGGATAAGGCGCAGCGGTCGGGCTGAACGGGGGGTTCGTGCACACAGCCCAGCT
TGGAGCGAACGACCTACACCGAACTGAGATACCTACAGCGTGAGCTATGAGAAAGCGCCACGCTTCCCGA
AGGGAGAAAGGCGGACAGGTATCCGGTAAGCGGCAGGGTCGGAACAGGAGAGCGCACGAGGGAGCTTCCA
GGGGGAAACGCCTGGTATCTTTATAGTCCTGTCGGGTTTCGCCACCTCTGACTTGAGCGTCGATTTTTGT
GATGCTCGTCAGGGGGGCGGAGCCTATGGAAAAACGCCAGCAACGCGGCCTTTTTACGGTTCCTGGCCTT
TTGCTGGCCTTTTGCTCACATGT
Features (pLannotate 1.2.2; 20 found; start..end, strand, type, name):
      1..241     +  promoter       U6 promoter: RNA polymerase III promoter for human U6 snRNA
    271..346     +  misc_RNA       gRNA scaffold: guide RNA scaffold for the Streptococcus pyogenes CRISPR/Cas9 system
    353..396     +  misc_RNA       gRNA scaffold (fragment): guide RNA scaffold for the Streptococcus pyogenes CRISPR/Cas9 system
    443..728     +  enhancer       CMV enhancer: human cytomegalovirus immediate early enhancer; contains an 18-bp deletion relative to the standard CMV enhancer
    730..1007    +  promoter       chicken β-actin promoter: No description available
   1008..1235    +  intron         hybrid intron: hybrid between chicken β-actin (CBA) and minute virus of mice (MMV) introns (Gray et al., 2011)
   1373..2974    +  CDS            Cas9(N): N-terminal portion of Streptococcus pyogenes Cas9 (Zetsche et al., 2015)
   2975..5473    +  CDS            Cas9(C): C-terminal portion of Streptococcus pyogenes Cas9 (Zetsche et al., 2015)
   5474..5521    +  CDS            nucleoplasmin NLS: bipartite nuclear localization signal from nucleoplasmin
   5594..6304    +  CDS            mRuby2: mRuby2 is a basic (constitutively fluorescent) red fluorescent protein published in 2012, derived from Entacmaea quadricolor. It has moderate acid sensitivity.
   6368..6967    +  CDS            PuroR (fragment): puromycin N-acetyltransferase; pac from Streptomyces; confers resistance to puromycin
   7001..7112    +  polyA_signal   bGH poly(A) signal: bovine growth hormone polyadenylation signal
   7217..7357    +  repeat_region  AAV2 ITR: inverted terminal repeat of adeno-associated virus serotype 2 inverted
   7362..7413    -  misc_feature   bom (fragment): basis of mobility region from pBR322
   7432..7887    +  rep_origin     f1 ori (sequence partly withheld): f1 bacteriophage origin of replication; arrow indicates direction of (+) strand synthesis
   7888..7937    -  misc_feature   bom (fragment): basis of mobility region from pBR322
   8039..8074    -  CDS            rop (fragment): Rop protein, which maintains plasmids at low copy number; rop
   8169..8273    +  promoter       AmpR promoter: bla
   8274..9134    +  CDS            AmpR: β-lactamase; bla; confers resistance to ampicillin, carbenicillin, and related antibiotics
   9305..9893    +  rep_origin     ori: high-copy-number ColE1/pMB1/pBR322/pUC origin of replication
