[The description below was written by a language model from this plasmid's Addgene catalogue record and pLannotate feature annotations shown in this document.]
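Description:
pX459-HypaCas9-mR2-H2BC11_sgRNA is an all-in-one mammalian CRISPR expression plasmid of about 10 kb, built on the pX459V2.0-HypaCas9-mRuby2 backbone and intended for transfection into human cells. It is maintained in bacteria as a high-copy plasmid through a ColE1/pUC-type origin with ampicillin resistance (AmpR under its own bla promoter). It also carries an f1 phage origin and a single annotated AAV2 ITR that remains from the parental vector lineage. The small bom and rop matches in the feature table are fragments only.

The plasmid carries two expression units. A human U6 RNA polymerase III promoter drives a single guide RNA made of a 20-nt spacer targeting human H2BC11 (H2B clustered histone 11, also known as HIST1H2BJ) fused to the Streptococcus pyogenes gRNA scaffold. The spacer was inserted between BbsI sites that were destroyed during cloning. Downstream, a hybrid promoter (CMV enhancer, chicken β-actin promoter and a hybrid intron) drives S. pyogenes Cas9, which the record describes as the HypaCas9 variant, a high-fidelity form of the nuclease. Cas9 carries a C-terminal nucleoplasmin NLS and is followed in the same transcription unit by mRuby2 and puromycin N-acetyltransferase, with a bGH polyadenylation signal at the end. The feature table does not annotate the linkers between these coding sequences, so how they are separated is not stated. The red fluorescent reporter and the puromycin marker allow transfected cells to be identified, sorted or selected.

According to the record, the construct is used to cut near the end of the H2BC11 coding sequence for C-terminal endogenous tagging of H2B histones in human cells. This would normally be done with a separate repair template, which is not part of this plasmid.
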