Addgene plasmid #183881: pX459-HypaCas9-mR2-H2BC11_sgRNA
Purpose: pX459V2.0-HypaCas9 plasmid with mRuby2 reporter and H2BC11 sgRNA for C-terminal tagging of H2B histones in human cells.
Depositing lab: Alisa Piekny. Depositing organization: Concordia University. Publication: Cytokinetic diversity in mammalian cells is revealed by the characterization of endogenous anillin, Ect2 and RhoA. Husser MC, Ozugergin I, Resta T, Martin VJJ, Piekny AJ. Open Biol. 2022 Nov;12(11):220247. doi: 10.1098/rsob.220247. Epub 2022 Nov 23. PubMed 36416720.
Backbone
  Vector backbone: pX459V2.0-HypaCas9-mRuby2
  Total vector size (bp): 9955
  Vector type: Mammalian Expression, CRISPR
  Selectable markers: Puromycin
Growth in bacteria
  Bacterial resistance: Ampicillin, 100 μg/mL
  Growth temperature: 37°C
  Growth strain: NEB Stable
  Copy number: High Copy
Gene/Insert
  Gene/Insert name: H2BC11 sgRNA spacer (alt name: H2B clustered histone 11)
  gRNA/shRNA sequence: ACTCACTGTTTACTTAGCGC
  Species: H. sapiens (human)
  Entrez Gene: H2BC11 (a.k.a. H2B/r, H2BFR, H2BJ, HIST1H2BJ)
  Promoter: U6
  Cloning method: Restriction Enzyme; 5′ cloning site BbsI (destroyed during cloning); 3′ cloning site BbsI (destroyed during cloning)
  Sequencing primers: 5′ gagggcctatttcccatgattcc; 3′ ggccatttaccgtaagttatgtaacg
Terms and licenses: Academic/Nonprofit Terms; Industry Terms: Not Available to Industry
How to cite: pX459-HypaCas9-mR2-H2BC11_sgRNA was a gift from Alisa Piekny (Addgene plasmid # 183881 ; http://n2t.net/addgene:183881 ; RRID:Addgene_183881)
